>Addgene plasmid #27219 | GFP-TREX1 | addgene full sequence | sequence record 364378 | Addgene NGS Result
AGCCTAGGCCTCCAAAAAAGCCTCCTCACTACTTCTGGAATAGCTCAGAGGCCGAGGCGGCCTCGGCCTC
TGCATAAATAAAAAAAATTAGTCAGCCATGGGGCGGAGAATGGGCGGAACTGGGCGGAGTTAGGGGCGGG
ATGGGCGGAGTTAGGGGCGGGACTATGGTTGCTGACTAATTGAGATGCATGCTTTGCATACTTCTGCCTG
CTGGGGAGCCTGGGGACTTTCCACACCTGGTTGCTGACTAATTGAGATGCATGCTTTGCATACTTCTGCC
TGCTGGGGAGCCTGGGGACTTTCCACACCCTAACTGACACACATTCCACAGCTGGTTCTTTCCGCCTCAG
GACTCTTCCTTTTTCAATATTATTGAAGCATTTATCAGGGTTATTGTCTCATGAGCGGATACATATTTGA
ATGTATTTAGAAAAATAAACAAATAGGGGTTCCGCGCACATTTCCCCGAAAAGTGCCACCTG
[124 nt withheld, positions 483-606]
C
[91 nt withheld, positions 608-698]
A
[49 nt withheld, positions 700-748]
CCTTTGACGTTGGAGTCCACGTTCTTT
[37 nt withheld, positions 776-812]
ACCCTATCTCGGTCTATTCTTTTGATTTATAAGGGATTTTGCCGATTTCGGCCTATTGGTTAAAAAATGA
GCTGATTTAACAAAAATTTAACGCGAATTTTAACAAAATATTAACGCTTACAATTTACGCGTTAAGATAC
ATTGATGAGTTTGGACAAACCACAACTAGAATGCAGTGAAAAAAATGCTTTATTTGTGAAATTTGTGATG
CTATTGCTTTATTTGTAACCATTATAAGCTGCAATAAACAAGTTAACAACAACAATTGCATTCATTTTAT
GTTTCAGGTTCAGGGGGAGGTGTGGGAGGTTTTTTAAAGCAAGTAAAACCTCTACAAATGTGGTATGGCT
GATTATGATCAGTTATCTAGATGCATGCTCGAGCGGCCGCCAGTGTGATGGATATCTGCAGAATTCGCCC
TTCCTCTAGACTACTCCCCAGGTGTGGCCAGGGATAGTCCATACAGTGTGGCTACTGCCAAGGTCAGGAT
GGCCAGCAGACCCAGTGGGGCCAGCAGCCCCTCCCTGGATAGGGCTCCAGGGTCCTTCACTGGAGGAAGA
TCCTTGGTACCCCTGCTCTCTCCAAGGCTGGGACTAGTGTTCCTGGTTGTGGCCAGGTGTGCAGTGGTTG
TGACAGCAGATGGTCTTGGCTTGGTCCTAGCAGAGGCTGTGACCCCATACATGGGCCTGATGGTGCCGAA
AGGCCTGGCGTGAGCATCCACCCACCGCAGCAGGGCCTGTGGTCTCCACTGACAGATGCTGAGCAGGGCC
AGGACATCACCCTCAGCCGTGTGCGAGTCTGGAGGGGACTGCCCATACAGGCGAGTGTAGATGCTGCCTA
GGCTATAGCTCTTCCTTGGGCCGTGTTCTGAGGGGCTGCTTGCTCGCTCCAGGGCCTTCAGCGCAGTGAT
GCTATCCACACAGAAGGCACCATCCAGAGCACTGGTGAGGCCCAGCATAGCCAGCTCTGCTTGGAGCAGG
GGGAAGTCGTAGCGGTCACCATTGTGTGCCACCAGGCACCAGGGCTGTGGCTGGCGCCGCAGGAAGGCTA
GGAGCAGGTTGGCCAGGTTGTCATCAAAACATTGACGCCCATGCGCTGCCAGCACAGCTGTGCTCAGACC
TGTGATCTCGCTGGCTGCAGGGCTGCAGGCCTTCCCCGGAGCCACACACAGGGAGAGCTTGTCTACCACA
CGCGGTGGTGGAGGAACTGTGGGAGGTGGCCCCTGAGAGGTGGGGGGGCTCTCCAGGGCACATCTGTGGA
CAGCCAGCAGGCACAGCTCCGTGACCTTGGGCTGGGAGAAGGGCAAGCCAGTGGCCTCCATGTCGAAAAA
GATGAGGGTCTGCATGGGCCCCGGGGGCAGGGCCTGCGAGCCCATAGATCTGAGTCCGGACTTGTACAGC
TCGTCCATGCCGAGAGTGATCCCGGCGGCGGTCACGAACTCCAGCAGGACCATGTGATCGCGCTTCTCGT
TGGGGTCTTTGCTCAGGGCGGACTGGGTGCTCAGGTAGTGGTTGTCGGGCAGCAGCACGGGGCCGTCGCC
GATGGGGGTGTTCTGCTGGTAGTGGTCGGCGAGCTGCACGCTGCCGTCCTCGATGTTGTGGCGGATCTTG
AAGTTCACCTTGATGCCGTTCTTCTGCTTGTCGGCCATGATATAGACGTTGTGGCTGTTGTAGTTGTACT
CCAGCTTGTGCCCCAGGATGTTGCCGTCCTCCTTGAAGTCGATGCCCTTCAGCTCGATGCGGTTCACCAG
GGTGTCGCCCTCGAACTTCACCTCGGCGCGGGTCTTGTAGTTGCCGTCGTCCTTGAAGAAGATGGTGCGC
TCCTGGACGTAGCCTTCGGGCATGGCGGACTTGAAGAAGTCGTGCTGCTTCATGTGGTCGGGGTAGCGGC
TGAAGCACTGCACGCCGTAGGTCAGGGTGGTCACGAGGGTGGGCCAGGGCACGGGCAGCTTGCCGGTGGT
GCAGATGAACTTCAGGGTCAGCTTGCCGTAGGTGGCATCGCCCTCGCCCTCGCCGGACACGCTGAACTTG
TGGCCGTTTACGTCGCCGTCCAGCTCGACCAGGATGGGCACCACCCCGGTGAACAGCTCCTCGCCCTTGC
TCACCATGGTGGCGACCGGTAGCGCTAGCGGATCTGACGGTTCACTAAACCAGCTCTGCTTATATAGACC
TCCCACCGTACACGCCTACCGCCCATTTGCGTCAATGGGGCGGAGTTGTTACGACATTTTGGAAAGTCCC
GTTGATTTTGGTGCCAAAACAAACTCCCATTGACGTCAATGGGGTGGAGACTTGGAAATCCCCGTGAGTC
AAACCGCTATCCACGCCCATTGATGTACTGCCAAAACCGCATCACCATGGTAATAGCGATGACTAATACG
TAGATGTACTGCCAAGTAGGAAAGTCCCATAAGGTCATGTACTGGGCATAATGCCAGGCGGGCCATTTAC
CGTCATTGACGTCAATAGGGGGCGTACTTGGCATATGATACACTTGATGTACTGCCAAGTGGGCAGTTTA
CCGTAAATACTCCACCCATTGACGTCAATGGAAAGTCCCTATTGGCGTTACTATGGGAACATACGTCATT
ATTGACGTCAATGGGCGGGGGTCGTTGGGCGGTCAGCCAGGCGGGCCATTTACCGTAAGTTATGTAACGC
GGAACTCCATATATGGGCTATGAACTAATGACCCCGTAATTGATTACTATTAATAACTAATGCATGGCGG
TAATACGGTTATCCACAGAATCAGGGGATAACGCAGGAAAGAACATGTGAGCAAAAGGCCAGCAAAAGGC
CAGGAACCGTAAAAAGGCCGCGTTGCTGGCGTTTTTCCATAGGCTCCGCCCCCCTGACGAGCATCACAAA
AATCGACGCTCAAGTCAGAGGTGGCGAAACCCGACAGGACTATAAAGATACCAGGCGTTTCCCCCTGGAA
GCTCCCTCGTGCGCTCTCCTGTTCCGACCCTGCCGCTTACCGGATACCTGTCCGCCTTTCTCCCTTCGGG
AAGCGTGGCGCTTTCTCATAGCTCACGCTGTAGGTATCTCAGTTCGGTGTAGGTCGTTCGCTCCAAGCTG
GGCTGTGTGCACGAACCCCCCGTTCAGCCCGACCGCTGCGCCTTATCCGGTAACTATCGTCTTGAGTCCA
ACCCGGTAAGACACGACTTATCGCCACTGGCAGCAGCCACTGGTAACAGGATTAGCAGAGCGAGGTATGT
AGGCGGTGCTACAGAGTTCTTGAAGTGGTGGCCTAACTACGGCTACACTAGAAGAACAGTATTTGGTATC
TGCGCTCTGCTGAAGCCAGTTACCTTCGGAAAAAGAGTTGGTAGCTCTTGATCCGGCAAACAAACCACCG
CTGGTAGCGGTGGTTTTTTTGTTTGCAAGCAGCAGATTACGCGCAGAAAAAAAGGATCTCAAGAAGATCC
TTTGATCTTTTCTACGGGGTCTGACGCTCAGTGGAACGAAAACTCACGTTAAGGGATTTTGGTCATGAGA
TTATCAAAAAGGATCTTCACCTAGATCCTTTTAAATTAAAAATGAAGTTTTAAATCAATCTAAAGTATAT
ATGAGTAACCTGAGGCTATGGCAGGGCCTGCCGCCCCGACGTTGGCTGCGAGCCCTGGGCCTTCACCCGA
ACTTGGGGGGTGGGGTGGGGAAAAGGAAGAAACGCGGGCGTATTGGCCCCAATGGGGTCTCGGTGGGGTA
TCGACAGAGTGCCAGCCCTGGGACCGAACCCCGCGTTTATGAACAAACGACCCAACACCGTGCGTTTTAT
TCTGTCTTTTTATTGCCGTCATAGCGCGGGTTCCTTCCGGTATTGTCTCCTTCCGTGTTTCAGTTAGCCT
CCCCCTAGGGTGGGCGAAGAACTCCAGCATGAGATCCCCGCGCTGGAGGATCATCCAGCCGGCGTCCCGG
AAAACGATTCCGAAGCCCAACCTTTCATAGAAGGCGGCGGTGGAATCGAAATCTCGTGATGGCAGGTTGG
GCGTCGCTTGGTCGGTCATTTCGAACCCCAGAGTCCCGCTCAGAAGAACTCGTCAAGAAGGCGATAGAAG
GCGATGCGCTGCGAATCGGGAGCGGCGATACCGTAAAGCACGAGGAAGCGGTCAGCCCATTCGCCGCCAA
GCTCTTCAGCAATATCACGGGTAGCCAACGCTATGTCCTGATAGCGGTCCGCCACACCCAGCCGGCCACA
GTCGATGAATCCAGAAAAGCGGCCATTTTCCACCATGATATTCGGCAAGCAGGCATCGCCATGGGTCACG
ACGAGATCCTCGCCGTCGGGCATGCTCGCCTTGAGCCTGGCGAACAGTTCGGCTGGCGCGAGCCCCTGAT
GCTCTTCGTCCAGATCATCCTGATCGACAAGACCGGCTTCCATCCGAGTACGTGCTCGCTCGATGCGATG
TTTCGCTTGGTGGTCGAATGGGCAGGTAGCCGGATCAAGCGTATGCAGCCGCCGCATTGCATCAGCCATG
ATGGATACTTTCTCGGCAGGAGCAAGGTGAGATGACAGGAGATCCTGCCCCGGCACTTCGCCCAATAGCA
GCCAGTCCCTTCCCGCTTCAGTGACAACGTCGAGCACAGCTGCGCAAGGAACGCCCGTCGTGGCCAGCCA
CGATAGCCGCGCTGCCTCGTCTTGCAGTTCATTCAGGGCACCGGACAGGTCGGTCTTGACAAAAAGAACC
GGGCGCCCCTGCGCTGACAGCCGGAACACGGCGGCATCAGAGCAGCCGATTGTCTGTTGTGCCCAGTCAT
AGCCGAATAGCCTCTCCACCCAAGCGGCCGGAGAACCTGCGTGCAATCCATCTTGTTCAATCATGCGAAA
CGATCCTCATCCTGTCTCTTGATCGATCTTTGCAAA
Features (pLannotate 1.2.2; 14 found; start..end, strand, type, name):
    352..456     -  promoter       AmpR promoter: bla
    483..911     +  rep_origin     f1 ori (sequence partly withheld): f1 bacteriophage origin of replication; arrow indicates direction of (+) strand synthesis
    945..1066    -  polyA_signal   SV40 poly(A) signal: SV40 polyadenylation signal
   1089..1173    -  CDS            large T antigen (fragment): large T antigen from SV40 (simian virus 40)
   1246..2187    -  CDS            TREX1: TREX1_HUMAN - Experimental evidence at protein level: Swiss-Prot protein existence level 1. Major cellular 3'-to-5' DNA exonuclease which digests single- stranded DNA (ssDNA) and double-stranded DNA (dsDNA) with mismatched 3' termini. Prevents cell-intrinsic initiation of autoimmunity. Acts by metabolizing DNA fragments from endogenous retroelements, including L1, LTR and SINE elements. Unless degraded, these DNA fragments accumulate in the cytosol and activate the IFN-stimulatory DNA (ISD) response and innate immune signaling. Prevents chronic ATM-dependent checkpoint activation, by processin
   2203..2919    -  CDS            EGFP: EGFP is a basic (constitutively fluorescent) green fluorescent protein published in 1996, derived from Aequorea victoria. It is reported to be a rapidly-maturing weak dimer with moderate acid sensitivity.
   2964..3167    -  promoter       CMV promoter: human cytomegalovirus (CMV) immediate early promoter
   3168..3471    -  enhancer       CMV enhancer: human cytomegalovirus immediate early enhancer
   3646..4234    -  rep_origin     ori: high-copy-number ColE1/pMB1/pBR322/pUC origin of replication
   4456..4472    +  polyA_signal   bGH poly(A) signal (fragment): bovine growth hormone polyadenylation signal
   4563..4610    -  polyA_signal   HSV TK poly(A) signal: herpes simplex virus thymidine kinase polyadenylation signal (Cole and Stacy, 1985)
   4669..4821    -  CDS            ble (fragment): BLE_KLEPN - Experimental evidence at protein level: Swiss-Prot protein existence level 1. Binding protein with a strong affinity to the bleomycin family of antibiotics. Binds to CL990; an antimitotic-antibiotic compound. From Klebsiella pneumoniae.
   4842..5636    -  CDS            NeoR/KanR: aminoglycoside phosphotransferase from Tn5; aph(3')-II (or nptII); confers resistance to neomycin, kanamycin, and G418 (Geneticin®)
   5671..350     -  promoter       SV40 promoter (across the origin): SV40 enhancer and early promoter
