[The description below was written by a language model from this plasmid's Addgene catalogue record and pLannotate feature annotations shown in this document.]
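Description:
GFP-TREX1 is a mammalian expression plasmid built on the pEGFP-C1 backbone that produces human TREX1 fused at its N terminus to EGFP. The sequenced record is about 5.7 kb, consistent with a roughly 4.7 kb backbone carrying an insert of about 1 kb, which was placed between the BglII and XbaI sites of the multiple cloning site downstream of the EGFP coding region. In the annotated sequence the CMV immediate-early enhancer and promoter drive EGFP, followed closely by the TREX1 open reading frame on the same strand, and the transcript ends at an SV40 polyadenylation signal. No mutation is recorded, so the insert is taken to be wild-type.

Propagation in bacteria relies on a high-copy ColE1/pUC-type origin and kanamycin selection. The same Tn5 aminoglycoside phosphotransferase gene (NeoR/KanR) serves in both hosts: a bacterial bla-type promoter and the SV40 enhancer/early promoter sit upstream of it, and an HSV TK polyadenylation signal follows it, so that transfected mammalian cells can be selected with G418. An f1 origin is also present, which allows single-stranded DNA production. The short ble, bGH poly(A) and large T antigen matches in the feature table are annotated only as fragments and are probably not functional elements.

TREX1 is the major cellular 3'-to-5' DNA exonuclease, which degrades cytosolic DNA that would otherwise trigger interferon-stimulatory innate immune signalling. The fluorescent fusion allows the protein to be overexpressed and its localisation followed in transfected cells. The associated publication concerns the role of TREX1 in suppressing the innate immune response to HIV-1.
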