Addgene plasmid #27219: GFP-TREX1
Depositing lab: Judy Lieberman. Depositing organization: Boston Children's Hospital. Publication: The cytosolic exonuclease TREX1 inhibits the innate immune response to human immunodeficiency virus type 1. Yan N, Regalado-Magdos AD, Stiggelbout B, Lee-Kirsch MA, Lieberman J. Nat Immunol. 2010 Nov . 11(11):1005-13. 10.1038/ni.1941 PubMed 20871604.
Backbone
  Vector backbone: pEGFP-C1
  Backbone size w/o insert (bp): 4700
  Vector type: Mammalian Expression
  Selectable markers: Neomycin (select with G418)
Growth in bacteria
  Bacterial resistance: Kanamycin, 50 μg/mL
  Growth temperature: 37°C
  Growth strain: DH5alpha
  Copy number: High Copy
Gene/Insert
  Gene/Insert name: TREX1
  Species: H. sapiens (human)
  Insert size (bp): 1000
  Mutation: n/a
  Entrez Gene: TREX1 (a.k.a. AGS1, CRV, DRN3, HERNS, RVCLS)
  Tag / fusion protein: GFP (N terminal on backbone)
  Cloning method: Restriction Enzyme; 5′ cloning site Bgl II (not destroyed); 3′ cloning site Xba I (not destroyed)
  Sequencing primers: 5′ EGFP-N
Terms and licenses: Academic/Nonprofit Terms; Industry Terms: Not Available to Industry
How to cite: GFP-TREX1 was a gift from Judy Lieberman (Addgene plasmid # 27219 ; http://n2t.net/addgene:27219 ; RRID:Addgene_27219)
