>Addgene plasmid #27219 | GFP-TREX1 | addgene partial sequence | sequence record 33500 | 27219 with EGFP-C
GTACAAGTCCGGACTCAGATCTATGGGCTCGCAGGCCCTGCCCCCGGGGCCCATGCAGACCCTCATCTTT
TTCGACATGGAGGCCACTGGCTTGCCCTTCTCCCAGCCCAAGGTCACGGAGCTGTGCCTGCTGGCTGTCC
ACAGATGTGCCCTGGAGAGCCCCCCCACCTCTCAGGGGCCACCTCCCACAGTTCCTCCACCACCGCGTGT
GGTAGACAAGCTCTCCCTGTGTGTGGCTCCGGGGAAGGCCTGCAGCCCTGCAGCCAGCGAGATCACAGGT
CTGAGCACAGCTGTGCTGGCAGCGCATGGGCGTCAATGTTTTGATGACAACCTGGCCAACCTGCTCCTAG
CCTTCCTGCGGCGCCAGCCACAGCCCTGGTGCCTGGTGGCACACAATGGTGACCGCTACGACTTCCCCCT
GCTCCAAGCAGAGCTGGCTATGCTGGGCCTCACCAGTGCTCTGGATGGTGCCTTCTGTGTGGATAGCATC
ACTGCGCTGAAGGCCCTGGAGCGAGCAAGCAGCCCCTCAGAACACGGCCCAAGGAAGAGCTATAGCCTAG
GCAGCATCTACACTCGCCTGTATGGGCAGTCCCCTCCAGACTCGCACACGGCTGAGGGTGATGTCCTGGC
CCTGCTCAGCATCTGTCAGTGGAGACCACAGGCCCTGCTGCGGTGGGTGGATGCTCACGCCAGGCCTTTC
GGCACCATCAGGCCCATGTATGGGGTCACAGCCTCTGCTAGGACCAAGCCAAGACCATCTGCTGTCACAA
CCACTGCACACCTGGCCACAACCAGGAACACTAGTCCCAGCCTTGGAGAGAGCAGGGGTACCAAGGATCT
TCCTCCAGTGAAGGACCCTGGAGCCCTATCCAGGGAGGGGCTGCTGGCCCCACTGGGTCTGCT
