>Addgene plasmid #27219 | GFP-TREX1 | addgene partial sequence | sequence record 51288 | CMV-fwd
TGGTTTAGTGAACCGTCAGATCCGCTAGCGCTACCGGTCGCCACCATGGTGAGCAAGGGCGAGGAGCTGT
TCACCGGGGTGGTGCCCATCCTGGTCGAGCTGGACGGCGACGTAAACGGCCACAAGTTCAGCGTGTCCGG
CGAGGGCGAGGGCGATGCCACCTACGGCAAGCTGACCCTGAAGTTCATCTGCACCACCGGCAAGCTGCCC
GTGCCCTGGCCCACCCTCGTGACCACCCTGACCTACGGCGTGCAGTGCTTCAGCCGCTACCCCGACCACA
TGAAGCAGCACGACTTCTTCAAGTCCGCCATGCCCGAAGGCTACGTCCAGGAGCGCACCATCTTCTTCAA
GGACGACGGCAACTACAAGACCCGCGCCGAGGTGAAGTTCGAGGGCGACACCCTGGTGAACCGCATCGAG
CTGAAGGGCATCGACTTCAAGGAGGACGGCAACATCCTGGGGCACAAGCTGGAGTACAACTACAACAGCC
ACAACGTCTATATCATGGCCGACAAGCAGAAGAACGGCATCAAGGTGAACTTCAAGATCCGCCACAACAT
CGAGGACGGCAGCGTGCAGCTCGCCGACCACTACCAGCAGAACACCCCCATCGGCGACGGCCCCGTGCTG
CTGCCCGACAACCACTACCTGAGCACCCAGTCCGCCCTGAGCAAAGACCCCAACGAGAAGCGCGATCACA
TGGTCCTGCTGGAGTTCGTGACCGCCGCCGGGATCACTCTCGGCATGGACGAGCTGTACAAGTCCGGACT
CAGATCTATGGGCTCG
